>Addgene plasmid #216777 | pLVX-Flag-Polb(WT)-C-Hygro | addgene full sequence | sequence record 497410 | Addgene NGS Result
TGGAAGGGCTAATTCACTCCCAAAGAAGACAAGATATCCTTGATCTGTGGATCTACCACACACAAGGCTA
CTTCCCTGATTAGCAGAACTACACACCAGGGCCAGGGGTCAGATATCCACTGACCTTTGGATGGTGCTAC
AAGCTAGTACCAGTTGAGCCAGATAAGGTAGAAGAGGCCAATAAAGGAGAGAACACCAGCTTGTTACACC
CTGTGAGCCTGCATGGGATGGATGACCCGGAGAGAGAAGTGTTAGAGTGGAGGTTTGACAGCCGCCTAGC
ATTTCATCACGTGGCCCGAGAGCTGCATCCGGAGTACTTCAAGAACTGCTGATATCGAGCTTGCTACAAG
GGACTTTCCGCTGGGGACTTTCCAGGGAGGCGTGGCCTGGGCGGGACTGGGGAGTGGCGAGCCCTCAGAT
CCTGCATATAAGCAGCTGCTTTTTGCCTGTACTGGGTCTCTCTGGTTAGACCAGATCTGAGCCTGGGAGC
TCTCTGGCTAACTAGGGAACCCACTGCTTAAGCCTCAATAAAGCTTGCCTTGAGTGCTTCAAGTAGTGTG
TGCCCGTCTGTTGTGTGACTCTGGTAACTAGAGATCCCTCAGACCCTTTTAGTCAGTGTGGAAAATCTCT
AGCAGTGGCGCCCGAACAGGGACTTGAAAGCGAAAGGGAAACCAGAGGAGCTCTCTCGACGCAGGACTCG
GCTTGCTGAAGCGCGCACGGCAAGAGGCGAGGGGCGGCGACTGGTGAGTACGCCAAAAATTTTGACTAGC
GGAGGCTAGAAGGAGAGAGATGGGTGCGAGAGCGTCAGTATTAAGCGGGGGAGAATTAGATCGCGATGGG
AAAAAATTCGGTTAAGGCCAGGGGGAAAGAAAAAATATAAATTAAAACATATAGTATGGGCAAGCAGGGA
GCTAGAACGATTCGCAGTTAATCCTGGCCTGTTAGAAACATCAGAAGGCTGTAGACAAATACTGGGACAG
CTACAACCATCCCTTCAGACAGGATCAGAAGAACTTAGATCATTATATAATACAGTAGCAACCCTCTATT
GTGTGCATCAAAGGATAGAGATAAAAGACACCAAGGAAGCTTTAGACAAGATAGAGGAAGAGCAAAACAA
AAGTAAGACCACCGCACAGCAAGCGGCCGGCCGCTGATCTTCAGACCTGGAGGAGGAGATATGAGGGACA
ATTGGAGAAGTGAATTATATAAATATAAAGTAGTAAAAATTGAACCATTAGGAGTAGCACCCACCAAGGC
AAAGAGAAGAGTGGTGCAGAGAGAAAAAAGAGCAGTGGGAATAGGAGCTTTGTTCCTTGGGTTCTTGGGA
GCAGCAGGAAGCACTATGGGCGCAGCGTCAATGACGCTGACGGTACAGGCCAGACAATTATTGTCTGGTA
TAGTGCAGCAGCAGAACAATTTGCTGAGGGCTATTGAGGCGCAACAGCATCTGTTGCAACTCACAGTCTG
GGGCATCAAGCAGCTCCAGGCAAGAATCCTGGCTGTGGAAAGATACCTAAAGGATCAACAGCTCCTGGGG
ATTTGGGGTTGCTCTGGAAAACTCATTTGCACCACTGCTGTGCCTTGGAATGCTAGTTGGAGTAATAAAT
CTCTGGAACAGATTTGGAATCACACGACCTGGATGGAGTGGGACAGAGAAATTAACAATTACACAAGCTT
AATACACTCCTTAATTGAAGAATCGCAAAACCAGCAAGAAAAGAATGAACAAGAATTATTGGAATTAGAT
AAATGGGCAAGTTTGTGGAATTGGTTTAACATAACAAATTGGCTGTGGTATATAAAATTATTCATAATGA
TAGTAGGAGGCTTGGTAGGTTTAAGAATAGTTTTTGCTGTACTTTCTATAGTGAATAGAGTTAGGCAGGG
ATATTCACCATTATCGTTTCAGACCCACCTCCCAACCCCGAGGGGACCCGACAGGCCCGAAGGAATAGAA
GAAGAAGGTGGAGAGAGAGACAGAGACAGATCCATTCGATTAGTGAACGGATCTCGACGGTATCGCCTTT
AAAAGAAAAGGGGGGATTGGGGGGTACAGTGCAGGGGAAAGAATAGTAGACATAATAGCAACAGACATAC
AAACTAAAGAATTACAAAAACAAATTACAAAAATTCAAAATTTTCGGGTTTATTACAGGGACAGCAGAGA
TCCAGTTTATCGATAAGCTTGGGAGTTCCGCGTTACATAACTTACGGTAAATGGCCCGCCTGGCTGACCG
CCCAACGACCCCCGCCCATTGACGTCAATAATGACGTATGTTCCCATAGTAACGCCAATAGGGACTTTCC
ATTGACGTCAATGGGTGGAGTATTTACGGTAAACTGCCCACTTGGCAGTACATCAAGTGTATCATATGCC
AAGTACGCCCCCTATTGACGTCAATGACGGTAAATGGCCCGCCTGGCATTATGCCCAGTACATGACCTTA
TGGGACTTTCCTACTTGGCAGTACATCTACGTATTAGTCATCGCTATTACCATGGTGATGCGGTTTTGGC
AGTACATCAATGGGCGTGGATAGCGGTTTGACTCACGGGGATTTCCAAGTCTCCACCCCATTGACGTCAA
TGGGAGTTTGTTTTGGCACCAAAATCAACGGGACTTTCCAAAATGTCGTAACAACTCCGCCCCATTGACG
CAAATGGGCGGTAGGCGTGTACGGTGGGAGGTCTATATAAGCAGAGCTCGTTTAGTGAACCGTCAGATCG
CCTGGAGACGCCATCCACGCTGTTTTGACCTCCATAGAAGACACCGACTCTACTAGAGGATCTATTTCCG
GTGAATTCCTCGAGACTAGATCAACAAGTTTGTACAAAAAAGCAGGCTCCGCGGCCGCCCCCTTCACCAT
GGACTACAAAGACGATGACGATAAAGGCAAATTACGTAAACTGGAAAAGATTCGGCAGGATGATACGAGT
TCATCCATCAATTTCCTGACTCGAGTTAGTGGCATTGGTCCATCTGCTGCAAGGAAGTTTGTAGATGAAG
GAATTAAAACACTAGAAGATCTCAGAAAAAATGAAGATAAATTGAACCATCATCAGCGAATTGGGCTGAA
ATATTTTGGGGACTTTGAAAAAAGAATTCCTCGTGAAGAGATGTTACAAATGCAAGATATTGTACTAAAT
GAAGTTAAAAAAGTGGATTCTGAATACATTGCTACAGTCTGTGGCAGTTTCAGAAGAGGTGCAGAGTCCA
GTGGTGACATGGATGTTCTCCTGACCCATCCCAGCTTCACTTCAGAATCAACCAAACAGCCAAAACTGTT
ACATCAGGTTGTGGAGCAGTTACAAAAGGTTCATTTTATCACAGATACCCTGTCAAAGGGTGAGACAAAG
TTCATGGGTGTTTGCCAGCTTCCCAGTAAAAATGATGAAAAAGAATATCCACACAGAAGAATTGATATCA
GGTTGATACCCAAAGATCAGTATTACTGTGGTGTTCTCTATTTCACTGGGAGTGATATTTTCAATAAGAA
TATGAGGGCTCATGCCCTAGAAAAGGGTTTCACAATCAATGAGTACACCATCCGTCCCTTGGGAGTCACT
GGAGTTGCAGGAGAACCCCTGCCAGTGGATAGTGAAAAAGACATCTTTGATTACATCCAGTGGAAATACC
GGGAACCCAAGGACCGGAGCGAATGAAAGGGTGGGCGCGCCGACCCAGCTTTCTTGTACAAAGTGGTTGA
TCTAGTTCTAGAGCGGCCGCGGATCCCGCCCCTCTCCCTCCCCCCCCCCTAACGTTACTGGCCGAAGCCG
CTTGGAATAAGGCCGGTGTGCGTTTGTCTATATGTTATTTTCCACCATATTGCCGTCTTTTGGCAATGTG
AGGGCCCGGAAACCTGGCCCTGTCTTCTTGACGAGCATTCCTAGGGGTCTTTCCCCTCTCGCCAAAGGAA
TGCAAGGTCTGTTGAATGTCGTGAAGGAAGCAGTTCCTCTGGAAGCTTCTTGAAGACAAACAACGTCTGT
AGCGACCCTTTGCAGGCAGCGGAACCCCCCACCTGGCGACAGGTGCCTCTGCGGCCAAAAGCCACGTGTA
TAAGATACACCTGCAAAGGCGGCACAACCCCAGTGCCACGTTGTGAGTTGGATAGTTGTGGAAAGAGTCA
AATGGCTCTCCTCAAGCGTATTCAACAAGGGGCTGAAGGATGCCCAGAAGGTACCCCATTGTATGGGATC
TGATCTGGGGCCTCGGTGCACATGCTTTACATGTGTTTAGTCGAGGTTAAAAAAACGTCTAGGCCCCCCG
AACCACGGGGACGTGGTTTTCCTTTGAAAAACACGATGATAAGCTTGCCACAACCCGTACCAAAGATGGA
TAGATCCGGAAAGCCTGAACTCACCGCGACGTCTGTCGAGAAGTTTCTGATCGAAAAGTTCGACAGCGTC
TCCGACCTGATGCAGCTCTCGGAGGGCGAAGAATCTCGTGCTTTCAGCTTCGATGTAGGAGGGCGTGGAT
ATGTCCTGCGGGTAAATAGCTGCGCCGATGGTTTCTACAAAGATCGTTATGTTTATCGGCACTTTGCATC
GGCCGCGCTCCCGATTCCGGAAGTGCTTGACATTGGGGAATTCAGCGAGAGCCTGACCTATTGCATCTCC
CGCCGTGCACAGGGTGTCACGTTGCAAGACCTGCCTGAAACCGAACTGCCCGCTGTTCTGCAGCCGGTCG
CGGAGGCCATGGATGCGATCGCTGCGGCCGATCTTAGCCAGACGAGCGGGTTCGGCCCATTCGGACCGCA
AGGAATCGGTCAATACACTACATGGCGTGATTTCATATGCGCGATTGCTGATCCCCATGTGTATCACTGG
CAAACTGTGATGGACGACACCGTCAGTGCGTCCGTCGCGCAGGCTCTCGATGAGCTGATGCTTTGGGCCG
AGGACTGCCCCGAAGTCCGGCACCTCGTGCACGCGGATTTCGGCTCCAACAATGTCCTGACGGACAATGG
CCGCATAACAGCGGTCATTGACTGGAGCGAGGCGATGTTCGGGGATTCCCAATACGAGGTCGCCAACATC
TTCTTCTGGAGGCCGTGGTTGGCTTGTATGGAGCAGCAGACGCGCTACTTCGAGCGGAGGCATCCGGAGC
TTGCAGGATCGCCGCGGCTCCGGGCGTATATGCTCCGCATTGGTCTTGACCAACTCTATCAGAGCTTGGT
TGACGGCAATTTCGATGATGCAGCTTGGGCGCAGGGTCGATGCGACGCAATCGTCCGATCCGGAGCCGGG
ACTGTCGGGCGTACACAAATCGCCCGCAGAAGCGCGGCCGTCTGGACCGATGGCTGTGTAGAAGTACTCG
CCGATAGTGGAAACCGACGCCCCAGCACTCGTCCGAGGGCAAAGGAATAGACGCGTCTGGAACAATCAAC
CTCTGGATTACAAAATTTGTGAAAGATTGACTGGTATTCTTAACTATGTTGCTCCTTTTACGCTATGTGG
ATACGCTGCTTTAATGCCTTTGTATCATGCTATTGCTTCCCGTATGGCTTTCATTTTCTCCTCCTTGTAT
AAATCCTGGTTGCTGTCTCTTTATGAGGAGTTGTGGCCCGTTGTCAGGCAACGTGGCGTGGTGTGCACTG
TGTTTGCTGACGCAACCCCCACTGGTTGGGGCATTGCCACCACCTGTCAGCTCCTTTCCGGGACTTTCGC
TTTCCCCCTCCCTATTGCCACGGCGGAACTCATCGCCGCCTGCCTTGCCCGCTGCTGGACAGGGGCTCGG
CTGTTGGGCACTGACAATTCCGTGGTGTTGTCGGGGAAGCTGACGTCCTTTCCATGGCTGCTCGCCTGTG
TTGCCACCTGGATTCTGCGCGGGACGTCCTTCTGCTACGTCCCTTCGGCCCTCAATCCAGCGGACCTTCC
TTCCCGCGGCCTGCTGCCGGCTCTGCGGCCTCTTCCGCGTCTTCGCCTTCGCCCTCAGACGAGTCGGATC
TCCCTTTGGGCCGCCTCCCCGCCTGGAATTAATTCTGCAGTCGAGACCTAGAAAAACATGGAGCAATCAC
AAGTAGCAATACAGCAGCTACCAATGCTGATTGTGCCTGGCTAGAAGCACAAGAGGAGGAGGAGGTGGGT
TTTCCAGTCACACCTCAGGTACCTTTAAGACCAATGACTTACAAGGCAGCTGTAGATCTTAGCCACTTTT
TAAAAGAAAAGAGGGGACTGGAAGGGCTAATTCACTCCCAACGAAGACAAGATATCCTTGATCTGTGGAT
CTACCACACACAAGGCTACTTCCCTGATTAGCAGAACTACACACCAGGGCCAGGGGTCAGATATCCACTG
ACCTTTGGATGGTGCTACAAGCTAGTACCAGTTGAGCCAGATAAGGTAGAAGAGGCCAATAAAGGAGAGA
ACACCAGCTTGTTACACCCTGTGAGCCTGCATGGGATGGATGACCCGGAGAGAGAAGTGTTAGAGTGGAG
GTTTGACAGCCGCCTAGCATTTCATCACGTGGCCCGAGAGCTGCATCCGGAGTACTTCAAGAACTGCTGA
TATCGAGCTTGCTACAAGGGACTTTCCGCTGGGGACTTTCCAGGGAGGCGTGGCCTGGGCGGGACTGGGG
AGTGGCGAGCCCTCAGATCCTGCATATAAGCAGCTGCTTTTTGCCTGTACTGGGTCTCTCTGGTTAGACC
AGATCTGAGCCTGGGAGCTCTCTGGCTAACTAGGGAACCCACTGCTTAAGCCTCAATAAAGCTTGCCTTG
AGTGCTTCAAGTAGTGTGTGCCCGTCTGTTGTGTGACTCTGGTAACTAGAGATCCCTCAGACCCTTTTAG
TCAGTGTGGAAAATCTCTAGCAGTAGTAGTTCATGTCATCTTATTATTCAGTATTTATAACTTGCAAAGA
AATGAATATCAGAGAGTGAGAGGCCTTGACATTGCTAGCGTTTACCGTCGACCTCTAGCTAGAGCTTGGC
GTAATCATGGTCATAGCTGTTTCCTGTGTGAAATTGTTATCCGCTCACAATTCCACACAACATACGAGCC
GGAAGCATAAAGTGTAAAGCCTGGGGTGCCTAATGAGTGAGCTAACTCACATTAATTGCGTTGCGCTCAC
TGCCCGCTTTCCAGTCGGGAAACCTGTCGTGCCAGCTGCATTAATGAATCGGCCAACGCGCGGGGAGAGG
CGGTTTGCGTATTGGGCGCTCTTCCGCTTCCTCGCTCACTGACTCGCTGCGCTCGGTCGTTCGGCTGCGG
CGAGCGGTATCAGCTCACTCAAAGGCGGTAATACGGTTATCCACAGAATCAGGGGATAACGCAGGAAAGA
ACATGTGAGCAAAAGGCCAGCAAAAGGCCAGGAACCGTAAAAAGGCCGCGTTGCTGGCGTTTTTCCATAG
GCTCCGCCCCCCTGACGAGCATCACAAAAATCGACGCTCAAGTCAGAGGTGGCGAAACCCGACAGGACTA
TAAAGATACCAGGCGTTTCCCCCTGGAAGCTCCCTCGTGCGCTCTCCTGTTCCGACCCTGCCGCTTACCG
GATACCTGTCCGCCTTTCTCCCTTCGGGAAGCGTGGCGCTTTCTCATAGCTCACGCTGTAGGTATCTCAG
TTCGGTGTAGGTCGTTCGCTCCAAGCTGGGCTGTGTGCACGAACCCCCCGTTCAGCCCGACCGCTGCGCC
TTATCCGGTAACTATCGTCTTGAGTCCAACCCGGTAAGACACGACTTATCGCCACTGGCAGCAGCCACTG
GTAACAGGATTAGCAGAGCGAGGTATGTAGGCGGTGCTACAGAGTTCTTGAAGTGGTGGCCTAACTACGG
CTACACTAGAAGAACAGTATTTGGTATCTGCGCTCTGCTGAAGCCAGTTACCTTCGGAAAAAGAGTTGGT
AGCTCTTGATCCGGCAAACAAACCACCGCTGGTAGCGGTGGTTTTTTTGTTTGCAAGCAGCAGATTACGC
GCAGAAAAAAAGGATCTCAAGAAGATCCTTTGATCTTTTCTACGGGGTCTGACGCTCAGTGGAACGAAAA
CTCACGTTAAGGGATTTTGGTCATGAGATTATCAAAAAGGATCTTCACCTAGATCCTTTTAAATTAAAAA
TGAAGTTTTAAATCAATCTAAAGTATATATGAGTAAACTTGGTCTGACAGTTACCAATGCTTAATCAGTG
AGGCACCTATCTCAGCGATCTGTCTATTTCGTTCATCCATAGTTGCCTGACTCCCCGTCGTGTAGATAAC
TACGATACGGGAGGGCTTACCATCTGGCCCCAGTGCTGCAATGATACCGCGAGACCCACGCTCACCGGCT
CCAGATTTATCAGCAATAAACCAGCCAGCCGGAAGGGCCGAGCGCAGAAGTGGTCCTGCAACTTTATCCG
CCTCCATCCAGTCTATTAATTGTTGCCGGGAAGCTAGAGTAAGTAGTTCGCCAGTTAATAGTTTGCGCAA
CGTTGTTGCCATTGCTACAGGCATCGTGGTGTCACGCTCGTCGTTTGGTATGGCTTCATTCAGCTCCGGT
TCCCAACGATCAAGGCGAGTTACATGATCCCCCATGTTGTGCAAAAAAGCGGTTAGCTCCTTCGGTCCTC
CGATCGTTGTCAGAAGTAAGTTGGCCGCAGTGTTATCACTCATGGTTATGGCAGCACTGCATAATTCTCT
TACTGTCATGCCATCCGTAAGATGCTTTTCTGTGACTGGTGAGTACTCAACCAAGTCATTCTGAGAATAG
TGTATGCGGCGACCGAGTTGCTCTTGCCCGGCGTCAATACGGGATAATACCGCGCCACATAGCAGAACTT
TAAAAGTGCTCATCATTGGAAAACGTTCTTCGGGGCGAAAACTCTCAAGGATCTTACCGCTGTTGAGATC
CAGTTCGATGTAACCCACTCGTGCACCCAACTGATCTTCAGCATCTTTTACTTTCACCAGCGTTTCTGGG
TGAGCAAAAACAGGAAGGCAAAATGCCGCAAAAAAGGGAATAAGGGCGACACGGAAATGTTGAATACTCA
TACTCTTCCTTTTTCAATATTATTGAAGCATTTATCAGGGTTATTGTCTCATGAGCGGATACATATTTGA
ATGTATTTAGAAAAATAAACAAATAGGGGTTCCGCGCACATTTCCCCGAAAAGTGCCACCTGACGTCGAC
GGATCGGGAGATCAACTTGTTTATTGCAGCTTATAATGGTTACAAATAAAGCAATAGCATCACAAATTTC
ACAAATAAAGCATTTTTTTCACTGCATTCTAGTTGTGGTTTGTCCAAACTCATCAATGTATCTTATCATG
TCTGGATCAACTGGATAACTCAAGCTAACCAAAATCATCCCAAACTTCCCACCCCATACCCTATTACCAC
TGCCAATTACCTGTGGTTTCATTTACTCTAAACCTGTGATTCCTCTGAATTATTTTCATTTTAAAGAAAT
TGTATTTGTTAAATATGTACTACAAACTTAGTAGT
Features (pLannotate 1.2.2; 27 found; start..end, strand, type, name):
    377..634     +  LTR            5' LTR (truncated): truncated 5' long terminal repeat (LTR) from HIV-1
    681..806     +  misc_feature   HIV-1 Ψ: packaging signal of human immunodeficiency virus type 1
    790..1128    +  CDS            HIV-1 gag (fragment): gag protein from human immunodeficiency virus 1; gag
   1303..1536    +  misc_feature   RRE: The Rev response element (RRE) of HIV-1 allows for Rev-dependent mRNA export from the nucleus to the cytoplasm.
   1913..2013    +  CDS            Rev (fragment): human immunodeficiency virus 1 (HIV-1) Rev protein; rev; enhances nuclear export of unspliced and incompletely spliced viral mRNAs
   2028..2143    +  misc_feature   cPPT/CTS: central polypurine tract and central termination sequence of HIV-1 (lacking the first T)
   2201..2504    +  enhancer       CMV enhancer: human cytomegalovirus immediate early enhancer
   2505..2708    +  promoter       CMV promoter: human cytomegalovirus (CMV) immediate early promoter
   2824..2848    +  protein_bind   attB1: mutant version of attB; recombination site for the Gateway® BP reaction BP Clonase™
   2871..2895    +  CDS            3xFLAG (fragment): three tandem FLAG® epitope tags
   2896..3663    +  CDS            POLB (fragment): DPOLB_HUMAN - Experimental evidence at protein level: Swiss-Prot protein existence level 1. Repair polymerase that plays a key role in base-excision repair. Has 5'-deoxyribose-5-phosphate lyase (dRP lyase) activity that removes the 5' sugar phosphate and also acts as a DNA polymerase that adds one nucleotide to the 3' end of the arising single-nucleotide gap. Conducts 'gap-filling' DNA synthesis in a stepwise distributive fashion rather than in a processive fashion as for other DNA polymerases. From Homo sapiens (Human).
   3683..3707    -  protein_bind   attB2: mutant version of attB; recombination site for the Gateway® BP reaction BP Clonase™
   3712..3730    -  misc_feature   MCS (fragment): pBluescript multiple cloning site
   3850..4312    +  misc_feature   IRES: internal ribosome entry site (IRES) of the encephalomyocarditis virus (EMCV)
   4350..5370    +  CDS            HygR (fragment): aminoglycoside phosphotransferase from E. coli; aph(4)-Ia; confers resistance to hygromycin
   5384..5972    +  misc_feature   WPRE: woodchuck hepatitis virus posttranscriptional regulatory element
   5989..6507    +  CDS            nef (fragment): NEF_HV1BR - Experimental evidence at protein level: Swiss-Prot protein existence level 1. Extracellular Nef protein targets CD4(+) T-lymphocytes for apoptosis by interacting with CXCR4 surface receptors (PubMed:14990729). From Human immunodeficiency virus type 1 group M subtype B (isolate BRU/LAI) (HIV-1).
   6555..6812    +  LTR            5' LTR (truncated): truncated 5' long terminal repeat (LTR) from HIV-1
   6964..6980    -  protein_bind   lac operator: The lac repressor binds to the lac operator to inhibit transcription in E. coli. This inhibition can be relieved by adding lactose or isopropyl-β-D-thiogalactopyranoside (IPTG). lac repressor encoded by lacI
   6988..7018    -  promoter       lac promoter: promoter for the E. coli lac operon
   7033..7054    -  protein_bind   CAP binding site: CAP binding activates transcription in the presence of cAMP. E. coli catabolite activator protein
   7067..7159    -  CDS            lacI (fragment): lac repressor; lacI; The lac repressor binds to the lac operator to inhibit transcription in E. coli. This inhibition can be relieved by adding lactose or isopropyl-β-D-thiogalactopyranoside (IPTG).
   7342..7930    -  rep_origin     ori: high-copy-number ColE1/pMB1/pBR322/pUC origin of replication
   8101..8961    -  CDS            AmpR: β-lactamase; bla; confers resistance to ampicillin, carbenicillin, and related antibiotics
   8962..9066    -  promoter       AmpR promoter: bla
   9114..9248    +  polyA_signal   SV40 poly(A) signal: SV40 polyadenylation signal
   9415..329     +  CDS            nef (fragment) (across the origin): NEF_HV1BR - Experimental evidence at protein level: Swiss-Prot protein existence level 1. Extracellular Nef protein targets CD4(+) T-lymphocytes for apoptosis by interacting with CXCR4 surface receptors (PubMed:14990729). From Human immunodeficiency virus type 1 group M subtype B (isolate BRU/LAI) (HIV-1).
