[The description below was written by a language model from this plasmid's Addgene catalogue record and pLannotate feature annotations shown in this document.]
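Description:
pLVX-Flag-Polb(WT)-C-Hygro is an HIV-1-based lentiviral vector for stable expression in mammalian cells of a Flag-tagged fragment of human DNA polymerase β (POLB), the gap-filling polymerase of base excision repair. The insert is not the full-length protein. It encodes only the wild-type C-terminal domain, amino acids 91–335, with the Flag epitope fused at its N terminus. In bacteria the plasmid replicates from a high-copy ColE1/pUC-type origin and is selected with ampicillin through the β-lactamase gene. The full sequence record is about 9.4 kb.

The viral portion carries the standard elements needed for packaging and transduction. These are HIV-1 LTR sequences at both ends, the Ψ packaging signal with an adjoining gag fragment, the Rev response element for nuclear export of the genomic RNA, and the cPPT/CTS. Short nef and Rev fragments are also annotated; these appear to be residual viral sequence adjoining the LTRs and other elements. Between the LTRs, the CMV enhancer and immediate early promoter drive a bicistronic transcript. The Flag-POLB coding region comes first and is flanked by attB1 and attB2 sites, which indicates it was introduced by Gateway recombination. An EMCV IRES follows and permits translation of the hygromycin phosphotransferase gene from the same mRNA, so hygromycin-resistant cells should also express the POLB fragment. A WPRE downstream enhances transcript expression.

The construct is suited to making hygromycin-selected stable cell lines that express the isolated POLB C-terminal domain. The associated work concerns base excision and single-strand break repair and the cellular response to PARG inhibition.
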