Addgene plasmid #216777: pLVX-Flag-Polb(WT)-C-Hygro
Purpose: Flag-Polb(WT), C-terminal domain (AA 91-335) & a hygromycin resistance cassette
Depositing lab: Robert Sobol. Depositing organization: Brown University. Publication: Replication-associated base excision repair/single-strand break repair regulates PARG inhibitor response via the PRMT1/PRMT5/ATR axis. Ibrahim M, Roos WP, Schwartz JC, Khan MM, Al-Rahahleh RQ, Beers LA, Pearson CR, Langham KT, Boyang L, Clark J, Hayat F, Fang Q, Koczor CA, Migaud ME, Sobol RW. NAR Cancer. 2025 Dec 31;7(4):zcaf057. doi: 10.1093/narcan/zcaf057. eCollection 2025 Dec. PubMed 41480640.
Backbone
  Vector backbone: Lentiviral
  Backbone size w/o insert (bp): 8617
  Vector type: Mammalian Expression, Lentiviral
  Selectable markers: Hygromycin
Growth in bacteria
  Bacterial resistance: Ampicillin, 100 μg/mL
  Growth temperature: 37°C
  Growth strain: NEB Stable
  Copy number: Unknown
Gene/Insert
  Gene/Insert name: Flag-Polb
  Species: H. sapiens (human)
  Insert size (bp): 798
  Mutation: C-terminal domain (amino acids 91-335)
  Entrez Gene: POLB
  Tag / fusion protein: Flag (N terminal on insert)
Terms and licenses: Academic/Nonprofit Terms; Industry Terms: Not Available to Industry
How to cite: pLVX-Flag-Polb(WT)-C-Hygro was a gift from Robert Sobol (Addgene plasmid # 216777 ; http://n2t.net/addgene:216777 ; RRID:Addgene_216777)
